>Addgene plasmid #118716 | Desmoplakin II no force control (F40-based) | addgene full sequence | sequence record 230464 | Addgene NGS Result
TTTGAAAGACCCCACCCGTAGGTGGCAAGCTAGCTTAAGTAACGCCACTTTGCAAGGCATGGAAAAATAC
ATAACTGAGAATAGAAAAGTTCAGATCAAGGTCAGGAACAAAGAAACAGCTGAATACCAAACAGGATATC
TGTGGTAAGCGGTTCCTGCCCCGGCTCAGGGCCAAGAACAGATGAGACAGCTGAGTGATGGGCCAAACAG
GATATCTGTGGTAAGCAGTTCCTGCCCCGGCTCGGGGCCAAGAACAGATGGTCCCCAGATGCGGTCCAGC
CCTCAGCAGTTTCTAGTGAATCATCAGATGTTTCCAGGGTGCCCCAAGGACCTGAAAATGACCCTGTACC
TTATTTGAACTAACCAATCAGTTCGCTTCTCGCTTCTGTTCGCGCGCTTCCGCTCTCCGAGCTCAATAAA
AGAGCCCACAACCCCTCACTCGGCGCGCCAGTCTTCCGATAGACTGCGTCGCCCGGGTACCCGTATTCCC
AATAAAGCCTCTTGCTGTTTGCATCCGAATCGTGGTCTCGCTGTTCCTTGGGAGGGTCTCCTCTGAGTGA
TTGACTACCCACGACGGGGGTCTTTCATTTGGGGGCTCGTCCGGGATTTGGAGACCCCTGCCCAGGGACC
ACCGACCCACCACCGGGAGGTAAGCTGGCCAGCAACTTATCTGTGTCTGTCCGATTGTCTAGTGTCTATG
TTTGATGTTATGCGCCTGCGTCTGTACTAGTTAGCTAACTAGCTCTGTATCTGGCGGACCCGTGGTGGAA
CTGACGAGTTCTGAACACCCGGCCGCAACCCTGGGAGACGTCCCAGGGACTTTGGGGGCCGTTTTTGTGG
CCCGACCTGAGGAAGGGAGTCGATGTGGAATCCGACCCCGTCAGGATATGTGGTTCTGGTAGGAGACGAG
AACCTAAAACAGTTCCCGCCTCCGTCTGAATTTTTGCTTTCGGTTTGGAACCGAAGCCGCGCGTCTTGTC
TGCTGCAGCGCTGCAGCATCGTTCTGTGTTGTCTCTGTCTGACTGTGTTTCTGTATTTGTCTGAAAATTA
GGGCCAGACTGTTACCACTCCCTTAAGTTTGACCTTAGGTCACTGGAAAGATGTCGAGCGGATCGCTCAC
AACCAGTCGGTAGATGTCAAGAAGAGACGTTGGGTTACCTTCTGCTCTGCAGAATGGCCAACCTTTAACG
TCGGATGGCCGCGAGACGGCACCTTTAACCGAGACCTCATCACCCAGGTTAAGATCAAGGTCTTTTCACC
TGGCCCGCATGGACACCCAGACCAGGTCCCCTACATCGTGACCTGGGAAGCCTTGGCTTTTGACCCCCCT
CCCTGGGTCAAGCCCTTTGTACACCCTAAGCCTCCGCCTCCTCTTCCTCCATCCGCCCCGTCTCTCCCCC
TTGAACCTCCTCGTTCGACCCCGCCTCGATCCTCCCTTTATCCAGCCCTCACTCCTTCTCTAGGCGCCGG
AATGATCCCCCGGGCTGCAGGTCGGCCGCCACGACCGGTGCCGCCACCATCCCCTGACCCACGCCCCTGA
CCCCTCACAAGGAGACGACCTTCCATGACCGAGTACAAGCCCACGGTGCGCCTCGCCACCCGCGACGACG
TCCCCCGGGCCGTACGCACCCTCGCCGCCGCGTTCGCCGACTACCCCGCCACGCGCCACACCGTCGACCC
GGACCGCCACATCGAGCGGGTCACCGAGCTGCAAGAACTCTTCCTCACGCGCGTCGGGCTCGACATCGGC
AAGGTGTGGGTCGCGGACGACGGCGCCGCGGTGGCGGTCTGGACCACGCCGGAGAGCGTCGAAGCGGGGG
CGGTGTTCGCCGAGATCGGCCCGCGCATGGCCGAGTTGAGCGGTTCCCGGCTGGCCGCGCAGCAACAGAT
GGAAGGCCTCCTGGCGCCGCACCGGCCCAAGGAGCCCGCGTGGTTCCTGGCCACCGTCGGCGTCTCGCCC
GACCACCAGGGCAAGGGTCTGGGCAGCGCCGTCGTGCTCCCCGGAGTGGAGGCGGCCGAGCGCGCCGGGG
TGCCCGCCTTCCTGGAGACCTCCGCGCCCCGCAACCTCCCCTTCTACGAGCGGCTCGGCTTCACCGTCAC
CGCCGACGTCGAGGTGCCCGAAGGACCGCGCACCTGGTGCATGACCCGCAAGCCCGGTGCCTGACGCCCG
CCCCACGACCCGCAGCGCCCGACCGAAAGGAGCGCACGACCCCATGGCTCCGACCGAAGCCACCCGGGGC
GGCCCCGCCGACCCCGCACCCGCCCCCGAGGCCCACCGACTCTAGTAATAGTAATCAATTACGGGGTCAT
TAGTTCATAGCCCATATATGGAGTTCCGCGTTACATAACTTACGGTAAATGGCCCGCCTGGCTGACCGCC
CAACGACCCCCGCCCATTGACGTCAATAATGACGTATGTTCCCATAGTAACGCCAATAGGGACTTTCCAT
TGACGTCAATGGGTGGAGTATTTACGGTAAACTGCCCACTTGGCAGTACATCAAGTGTATCATATGCCAA
GTACGCCCCCTATTGACGTCAATGACGGTAAATGGCCCGCCTGGCATTATGCCCAGTACATGACCTTATG
GGACTTTCCTACTTGGCAGTACATCTACGTATTAGTCATCGCTATTACCATGGTGATGCGGTTTTGGCAG
TACATCAATGGGCGTGGATAGCGGTTTGACTCACGGGGATTTCCAAGTCTCCACCCCATTGACGTCAATG
GGAGTTTGTTTTGGCACCAAAATCAACGGGACTTTCCAAAATGTCGTAACAACTCCGCCCCATTGACGCA
AATGGGCGGTAGGCGTGTACGGTGGGAGGTCTATATAAGCAGAGCTGGTTTAGTGAACCGTCAGATCCGC
TAGCGCTACCGGACTCAGATCTGGGCCCATAAAGCTTATACGAATTCATGAGCTGCAACGGAGGCTCCCA
CCCGCGGATCAACACTCTGGGCCGCATGATCCGCGCCGAGTCTGGCCCGGACCTGCGCTACGAGGTGACC
AGCGGCGGCGGGGGCACCAGCAGGATGTACTATTCTCGGCGCGGCGTGATCACCGACCAGAACTCGGACG
GCTACTGTCAAACCGGCACGATGTCCAGGCACCAGAACCAGAACACCATCCAGGAGCTGCTGCAGAACTG
CTCCGACTGCTTGATGCGAGCAGAGCTCATCGTGCAGCCTGAATTGAAGTATGGAGATGGAATACAACTG
ACTCGGAGTCGAGAATTGGATGAGTGTTTTGCCCAGGCCAATGACCAAATGGAAATCCTCGACAGCTTGA
TCAGAGAGATGCGGCAGATGGGCCAGCCCTGTGATGCTTACCAGAAAAGGCTTCTTCAGCTCCAAGAGCA
AATGCGAGCCCTTTATAAAGCCATCAGTGTCCCACGAGTCCGCAGGGCCAGCTCCAAGGGTGGTGGAGGC
TACACTTGTCAGAGTGGCTCTGGCTGGGATGAGTTCACCAAACATGTCACCAGTGAATGTTTGGGGTGGA
TGAGGCAGCAAAGGGCGGAGATGGACATGGTGGCCTGGGGTGTGGACCTGGCCTCAGTGGAGCAGCACAT
TAACAGCCACCGGGGCATCCACAACTCCATCGGCGACTATCGCTGGCAGCTGGACAAAATCAAAGCCGAC
CTGCGCGAGAAATCTGCGATCTACCAGTTGGAGGAGGAGTATGAAAACCTGCTGAAAGCGTCCTTTGAGA
GGATGGATCACCTGCGACAGCTGCAGAACATCATTCAGGCCACGTCCAGGGAGATCATGTGGATCAATGA
CTGCGAGGAGGAGGAGCTGCTGTACGACTGGAGCGACAAGAACACCAACATCGCTCAGAAACAGGAGGCC
TTCTCCATACGCATGAGTCAACTGGAAGTTAAAGAAAAAGAGCTCAATAAGCTGAAACAAGAAAGTGACC
AACTTGTCCTCAATCAGCATCCAGCTTCAGACAAAATTGAGGCCTATATGGACACTCTGCAGACGCAGTG
GAGTTGGATTCTTCAGATCACCAAGTGCATTGATGTTCATCTGAAAGAAAATGCTGCCTACTTTCAGTTT
TTTGAAGAGGCGCAGTCTACTGAAGCATACCTGAAGGGGCTCCAGGACTCCATCAGGAAGAAGTACCCCT
GCGACAAGAACATGCCCCTGCAGCACCTGCTGGAACAGATCAAGGAGCTGGAGAAAGAACGAGAGAAAAT
CCTTGAATACAAGCGTCAGGTGCAGAACTTGGTAAACAAGTCTAAGAAGATTGTACAGCTGAAGCCTCGT
AACCCAGACTACAGAAGCAATAAACCCATTATTCTCAGAGCTCTCTGTGACTACAAACAAGATCAGAAAA
TCGTGCATAAGGGGGATGAGTGTATCCTGAAGGACAACAACGAGCGCAGCAAGTGGTACGTGACGGGCCC
GGGAGGCGTTGACATGCTTGTTCCCTCTGTGGGGCTGATCATCCCTCCTCCGAACCCACTGGCCGTGGAC
CTCTCTTGCAAGATTGAGCAGTACTACGAAGCCATCTTGGCTCTGTGGAACCAGCTCTACATCAACATGA
AGAGCCTGGTGTCCTGGCACTACTGCATGATTGACATAGAGAAGATCAGGGCCATGACAATCGCCAAGCT
GAAAACAATGCGGCAGGAAGATTACATGAAGACGATAGCCGACCTTGAGTTACATTACCAAGAGTTCATC
AGAAATAGCCAAGGCTCAGAGATGTTTGGAGATGATGACAAGCGGAAAATACAGTCTCAGTTCACCGATG
CCCAGAAGCATTACCAGACCCTGGTCATTCAGCTCCCTGGCTATCCCCAGCACCAGACAGTGACCACAAC
TGAAATCACTCATCATGGAACCTGCCAAGATGTCAACCATAATAAAGTAATTGAAACCAACAGAGAAAAT
GACAAGCAAGAAACATGGATGCTGATGGAGCTGCAGAAGATTCGCAGGCAGATAGAGCACTGCGAGGGCA
GGATGACTCTCAAAAACCTCCCTCTAGCAGACCAGGGGTCTTCTCACCACATCACAGTGAAAATTAACGA
GCTTAAGAGTGTGCAGAATGATTCACAAGCAATTGCTGAGGTTCTCAACCAGCTTAAAGATATGCTTGCC
AACTTCAGAGGTTCTGAAAAGTACTGCTATTTACAGAATGAAGTATTTGGACTATTTCAGAAACTGGAAA
ATATCAATGGTGTTACAGATGGCTACTTAAATAGCTTATGCACAGTAAGGGCACTGCTCCAGGCTATTCT
CCAAACAGAAGACATGTTAAAGGTTTATGAAGCCAGGCTCACTGAGGAGGAAACTGTCTGCCTGGACCTG
GATAAAGTGGAAGCTTACCGCTGTGGACTGAAGAAAATAAAAAATGACTTGAACTTGAAGAAGTCGTTGT
TGGCCACTATGAAGACAGAACTACAGAAAGCCCAGCAGATCCACTCTCAGACTTCACAGCAGTATCCACT
TTATGATCTGGACTTGGGCAAGTTCGGTGAAAAAGTCACACAGCTGACAGACCGCTGGCAAAGGATAGAT
AAACAGATCGACTTTAGATTATGGGACCTGGAGAAACAAATCAAGCAATTGAGGAATTATCGTGATAACT
ATCAGGCTTTCTGCAAGTGGCTCTATGATGCTAAACGCCGCCAGGATTCCTTAGAATCCATGAAATTTGG
AGATTCCAACACAGTCATGCGGTTTTTGAATGAGCAGAAGAACTTGCACAGTGAAATATCTGGCAAACGA
GACAAATCAGAGGAAGTACAAAAAATTGCTGAACTTTGCGCCAATTCAATTAAGGATTATGAGCTCCAGC
TGGCCTCATACACCTCAGGACTGGAAACTCTGCTGAACATACCTATCAAGAGGACCATGATTCAGTCCCC
TTCTGGGGTGATTCTGCAAGAGGCTGCAGATGTTCATGCTCGGTACATTGAACTACTTACAAGATCTGGA
GACTATTACAGGTTCTTAAGTGAGATGCTGAAGAGTTTGGAAGATCTGAAGCTGAAAAATACCAAGATCG
AAGTTTTGGAAGAGGAGCTCAGACTGGCCCGAGATGCCAACTCGGAAAACTGTAATAAGAACAAATTCCT
GGATCAGAACCTGCAGAAATACCAGGCAGAGTGTTCCCAGTTCAAAGCGAAGCTTGCGAGCCTGGAGGAG
CTGAAGAGACAGGCTGAGCTGGATGGGAAGTCGGCTAAGCAAAATCTAGACAAGTGCTACGGCCAAATAA
AAGAACTCAATGAGAAGATCACCCGACTGACTTATGAGATTGAAGATGAAAAGAGAAGAAGAAAATCTGT
GGAAGACAGATTTGACCAACAGAAGAATGACTATGACCAACTGCAGAAAGCAAGGCAATGTGAAAAGGAG
AACCTTGGTTGGCAGAAATTAGAGTCTGAGAAAGCCATCAAGGAGAAGGAGTACGAGATTGAAAGGTTGA
GGGTTCTACTGCAGGAAGAAGGCACCCGGAAGAGAGAATATGAAAATGAGCTGGCAAAGGCATCTAATAG
GATTCAGGAATCAAAGAATCAGTGTACTCAGGTGGTACAGGAAAGAGAGAGCCTTCTGGTGAAAATCAAA
GTCCTGGAGCAAGACAAGGCAAGGCTGCAGAGGCTGGAGGATGAGCTGAATCGTGCAAAATCAACTCTAG
AGGCAGAAACCAGGGTGAAACAGCGCCTGGAGTGTGAGAAACAGCAAATTCAGAATGACCTGAATCAGTG
GAAGACTCAATATTCCCGCAAGGAGGAGGCTATTAGGAAGATAGAATCGGAAAGAGAAAAGAGTGAGAGA
GAGAAGAACAGTCTTAGGAGTGAGATCGAAAGACTCCAAGCAGAGATCAAGAGAATTGAAGAGAGGTGCA
GGCGTAAGCTGGAGGATTCTACCAGGGAGACACAGTCACAGTTAGAAACAGAACGCTCCCGATATCAGAG
GGAGATTGATAAACTCAGACAGCGCCCATATGGGTCCCATCGAGAGGTCGAGATGGTGAGCAAAGGCGAA
GAGCTGTTCACCGGCGTGGTGCCCATCCTGGTGGAGCTGGACGGCGACGTGAACGGCCACAAGTTCAGCG
TGAGCGGCGAGGGCGAGGGCGACGCCACCTACGGCAAGCTGACCCTGAAGCTGCTGTGCACCACCGGCAA
GCTGCCCGTGCCCTGGCCCACCCTGGTGACCACCCTGGGCTACGGCGTGCAGTGCTTCGCCCGGTACCCC
GACCACATGAAGCAGCACGACTTCTTCAAGAGCGCCATGCCCGAGGGCTACGTGCAGGAGCGGACCATCT
TCTTCAAGGACGACGGCAACTACAAGACCCGGGCCGAGGTGAAGTTCGAGGGCGACACCCTGGTGAACCG
GATCGAGCTGAAGGGCATCGACTTCAAGGAGGACGGCAACATCCTGGGCCACAAGCTGGAGTACAACTAC
AACAGCCACAACGTGTACATCACCGCCGACAAGCAGAAGAACGGCATCAAGGCCAACTTCAAGATCCGGC
ACAACATCGAGGACGGCGGCGTGCAGCTGGCCGACCACTACCAGCAGAACACCCCCATCGGCGACGGCCC
CGTGCTGCTGCCCGACAACCACTACCTGAGCTACCAGAGCGCCCTGTTCAAGGACCCCAACGAGAAGCGG
GACCACATGGTGCTGCTGGAGTTCCTGACCGCCGCCGGATCCGGGCCAGGTGGAGCAGGGCCAGGTGGTG
CAGGGCCAGGTGGTGCAGGGCCAGGTGGTGCAGGGCCCGGTGGTGCAGGTCCAGGTGGTGCAGGTCCAGG
TGGTGCTGGTCCAGGTGGTGCTGGATCCATGGTGAGCAAGGGCGAGGAGGATAACATGGCCATCATCAAG
GAGTTCATGCGCTTCAAGGTGCACATGGAGGGCTCCGTGAACGGCCACGAGTTCGAGATCGAGGGCGAGG
GCGAGGGCCGCCCCTACGAGGGCACCCAGACCGCCAAGCTGAAGGTGACCAAGGGTGGCCCCCTGCCCTT
CGCCTGGGACATCCTGTCCCCTCAGTTCATGTACGGCTCCAAGGCCTACGTGAAGCACCCCGCCGACATC
CCCGACTACTTGAAGCTGTCCTTCCCCGAGGGCTTCAAGTGGGAGCGCGTGATGAACTTCGAGGACGGCG
GCGTGGTGACCGTGACCCAGGACTCCTCCCTGCAGGACGGCGAGTTCATCTACAAGGTGAAGCTGCGCGG
CACCAACTTCCCCTCCGACGGCCCCGTAATGCAGAAGAAGACCATGGGCTGGGAGGCCTCCTCCGAGCGG
ATGTACCCCGAGGACGGCGCCCTGAAGGGCGAGATCAAGCAGAGGCTGAAGCTGAAGGACGGCGGCCACT
ACGACGCTGAGGTCAAGACCACCTACAAGGCCAAGAAGCCCGTGCAGCTGCCCGGCGCCTACAACGTCAA
CATCAAGTTGGACATCACCTCCCACAACGAGGACTACACCATCGTGGAACAGTACGAACGCGCCGAGGGC
CGCCACTCCACCGGCGGCATGGACGAGCTGTACAAGTAAGCGGCCGCCTATACATCGATAAAATAAAAGA
TTTTATTTAGTCTCCAGAAAAAGGGGGGAATGAAAGACCCCACCTGTAGGTTTGGCAAGCTAGCTTAAGT
AACGCCATTTTGCAAGGCATGGAAAAATACATAACTGAGAATAGAGAAGTTCAGATCAAGGTCAGGAACA
GATGGAACAGCTGAATATGGGCCAAACAGGATATCTGTGGTAAGCAGTTCCTGCCCCGGCTCAGGGCCAA
GAACAGATGGAACAGCTGAATATGGGCCAAACAGGATATCTGTGGTAAGCAGTTCCTGCCCCGGCTCAGG
GCCAAGAACAGATGGTCCCCAGATGCGGTCCAGCCCTCAGCAGTTTCTAGAGAACCATCAGATGTTTCCA
GGGTGCCCCAAGGACCTGAAATGACCCTGTGCCTTATTTGAACTAACCAATCAGTTCGCTTCTCGCTTCT
GTTCGCGCGCTTCTGCTCCCCGAGCTCAATAAAAGAGCCCACAACCCCTCACTCGGGGCGCCAGTCCTCC
GATTGACTGAGTCGCCCGGGTACCCGTGTATCCAATAAACCCTCTTGCAGTTGCATCCGACTTGTGGTCT
CGCTGTTCCTTGGGAGGGTCTCCTCTGAGTGATTGACTACCCGTCAGCGGGGGTCTTTCATTTGGGGGCT
CGTCCGGGATCGGGAGACCCCTGCCCAGGGACCACCGACCCACCACCGGGAGGTAAGCTGGCTGCCTCGC
GCGTTTCGGTGATGACGGTGAAAACCTCTGACACATGCAGCTCCCGGAGACGGTCACAGCTTGTCTGTAA
GCGGATGCCGGGAGCAGACAAGCCCGTCAGGGCGCGTCAGCGGGTGTTGGCGGGTGTCGGGGCGCAGCCA
TGACCCAGTCACGTAGCGATAGCGGAGTGTACTGATAACTTCGTATAATGTATGCTATACGAAGTTATTA
GGTCTGAAGAGGAGTTTACGTCCAGCCAAGCTAGGGCCGCGATCCGGAACCCTTAATATAACTTCGTATA
ATGTATGCTATACGAAGTTATCAGTACTGGCTTAACTATGCGGCATCAGAGCAGATTGTACTGAGAGTGC
ACCATATGCGGTGTGAAATACCGCACAGATGCGTAAGGAGAAAATACCGCATCAGGCGCTCTTCCGCTTC
CTCGCTCACTGACTCGCTGCGCTCGGTCGTTCGGCTGCGGCGAGCGGTATCAGCTCACTCAAAGGCGGTA
ATACGGTTATCCACAGAATCAGGGGATAACGCAGGAAAGAACATGTGAGCAAAAGGCCAGCAAAAGGCCA
GGAACCGTAAAAAGGCCGCGTTGCTGGCGTTTTTCCATAGGCTCCGCCCCCCTGACGAGCATCACAAAAA
TCGACGCTCAAGTCAGAGGTGGCGAAACCCGACAGGACTATAAAGATACCAGGCGTTTCCCCCTGGAAGC
TCCCTCGTGCGCTCTCCTGTTCCGACCCTGCCGCTTACCGGATACCTGTCCGCCTTTCTCCCTTCGGGAA
GCGTGGCGCTTTCTCATAGCTCACGCTGTAGGTATCTCAGTTCGGTGTAGGTCGTTCGCTCCAAGCTGGG
CTGTGTGCACGAACCCCCCGTTCAGCCCGACCGCTGCGCCTTATCCGGTAACTATCGTCTTGAGTCCAAC
CCGGTAAGACACGACTTATCGCCACTGGCAGCAGCCACTGGTAACAGGATTAGCAGAGCGAGGTATGTAG
GCGGTGCTACAGAGTTCTTGAAGTGGTGGCCTAACTACGGCTACACTAGAAGGACAGTATTTGGTATCTG
CGCTCTGCTGAAGCCAGTTACCTTCGGAAAAAGAGTTGGTAGCTCTTGATCCGGCAAACAAACCACCGCT
GGTAGCGGTGGTTTTTTTGTTTGCAAGCAGCAGATTACGCGCAGAAAAAAAGGATCTCAAGAAGATCCTT
TGATCTTTTCTACGGGGTCTGACGCTCAGTGGAACGAAAACTCACGTTAAGGGATTTTGGTCATGAGATT
ATCAAAAAGGATCTTCACCTAGATCCTTTTAAATTAAAAATGAAGTTTTAAATCAATCTAAAGTATATAT
GAGTAAACTTGGTCTGACAGTTACCAATGCTTAATCAGTGAGGCACCTATCTCAGCGATCTGTCTATTTC
GTTCATCCATAGTTGCCTGACTCCCCGTCGTGTAGATAACTACGATACGGGAGGGCTTACCATCTGGCCC
CAGTGCTGCAATGATACCGCGAGACCCACGCTCACCGGCTCCAGATTTATCAGCAATAAACCAGCCAGCC
GGAAGGGCCGAGCGCAGAAGTGGTCCTGCAACTTTATCCGCCTCCATCCAGTCTATTAATTGTTGCCGGG
AAGCTAGAGTAAGTAGTTCGCCAGTTAATAGTTTGCGCAACGTTGTTGCCATTGCTGCAGGCATCGTGGT
GTCACGCTCGTCGTTTGGTATGGCTTCATTCAGCTCCGGTTCCCAACGATCAAGGCGAGTTACATGATCC
CCCATGTTGTGCAAAAAAGCGGTTAGCTCCTTCGGTCCTCCGATCGTTGTCAGAAGTAAGTTGGCCGCAG
TGTTATCACTCATGGTTATGGCAGCACTGCATAATTCTCTTACTGTCATGCCATCCGTAAGATGCTTTTC
TGTGACTGGTGAGTACTCAACCAAGTCATTCTGAGAATAGTGTATGCGGCGACCGAGTTGCTCTTGCCCG
GCGTCAACACGGGATAATACCGCGCCACATAGCAGAACTTTAAAAGTGCTCATCATTGGAAAACGTTCTT
CGGGGCGAAAACTCTCAAGGATCTTACCGCTGTTGAGATCCAGTTCGATGTAACCCACTCGTGCACCCAA
CTGATCTTCAGCATCTTTTACTTTCACCAGCGTTTCTGGGTGAGCAAAAACAGGAAGGCAAAATGCCGCA
AAAAAGGGAATAAGGGCGACACGGAAATGTTGAATACTCATACTCTTCCTTTTTCAATATTATTGAAGCA
TTTATCAGGGTTATTGTCTCATGAGCGGATACATATTTGAATGTATTTAGAAAAATAAACAAATAGGGGT
TCCGCGCACATTTCCCCGAAAAGTGCCACCTGACGTCTAAGAAACCATTATTATCATGACATTAACCTAT
AAAAATAGGCGTATCACGAGGCCCTTTCGTCTTCAAGAATTGCTAGCAATTGCTAGCAATTGCTAGCAAT
TCATACCAGATCACCGAAAACTGTCCTCCAAATGTGTCCCCCTCACACTCCCAAATTCGCGGGCTTCTGC
CTCTTAGACCACTCTACCCTATTCCCCACACTCACCGGAGCCAAAGCCGCGGCCCTTCCGTTTCTTTGCT
Features (pLannotate 1.2.2; 24 found; start..end, strand, type, name):
      3..110     +  LTR            3' LTR (ΔU3) (fragment): self-inactivating 3' long terminal repeat (LTR) from Moloney murine leukemia virus
    127..184     +  LTR            LTR (fragment): long terminal repeat from Moloney murine leukemia virus
    198..261     +  LTR            LTR (fragment): long terminal repeat from Moloney murine leukemia virus
    414..589     +  LTR            5' LTR (truncated): truncated long terminal repeat from Moloney murine sarcoma virus
    711..985     +  misc_feature   MESV Ψ (fragment): packaging signal of murine embryonic stem cell virus
   1052..1468    +  CDS            gag (truncated): truncated Moloney murine leukemia virus (MMLV) gag gene lacking the start codon
   1474..1491    +  misc_feature   MCS (fragment): pBluescript multiple cloning site
   1565..2164    +  CDS            PuroR: puromycin N-acetyltransferase; pac from Streptomyces alboniger; confers resistance to puromycin
   2214..2279    +  CDS            dmpM (fragment): DMPM_STRAD - Protein inferred from homology: Swiss-Prot protein existence level 3. From Streptomyces alboniger.
   2339..2642    +  enhancer       CMV enhancer: human cytomegalovirus immediate early enhancer
   2643..2846    +  promoter       CMV promoter: human cytomegalovirus (CMV) immediate early promoter
   2869..2892    +  misc_feature   MCS (fragment): multiple cloning site
   2918..6982    +  CDS            DSP (fragment): DESP_HUMAN - Experimental evidence at protein level: Swiss-Prot protein existence level 1. Major high molecular weight protein of desmosomes. Involved in the organization of the desmosomal cadherin-plakoglobin complexes into discrete plasma membrane domains and in the anchoring of intermediate filaments to the desmosomes. From Homo sapiens (Human).
   6983..7669    +  CDS            YPet: YPet is a basic (constitutively fluorescent) yellow fluorescent protein published in 2005, derived from Aequorea victoria. It has moderate acid sensitivity.
   7799..8506    +  CDS            mCherry: mCherry is a basic (constitutively fluorescent) red fluorescent protein published in 2004, derived from Discosoma sp.. It is reported to be a very rapidly-maturing monomer with low acid sensitivity.
   8569..9162    +  LTR            LTR: long terminal repeat from Moloney murine leukemia virus
   9231..9271    +  CDS            rop (fragment): Rop protein, which maintains plasmids at low copy number; rop
   9373..9411    +  misc_feature   bom (fragment): basis of mobility region from pBR322
   9415..9448    -  protein_bind   loxP: Cre-mediated recombination occurs in the 8-bp core sequence (GCATACAT). Cre recombinase
   9508..9541    -  protein_bind   loxP: Cre-mediated recombination occurs in the 8-bp core sequence (GCATACAT). Cre recombinase
   9545..9646    +  misc_feature   bom (fragment): basis of mobility region from pBR322
   9832..10420   -  rep_origin     ori: high-copy-number ColE1/pMB1/pBR322/pUC origin of replication
  10591..11451   -  CDS            AmpR: β-lactamase; bla; confers resistance to ampicillin, carbenicillin, and related antibiotics
  11452..11556   -  promoter       AmpR promoter: bla
