[The description below was written by a language model from this plasmid's Addgene catalogue record and pLannotate feature annotations shown in this document.]
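Description:
Desmoplakin II no force control (F40-based) is an 11.8 kb retroviral mammalian expression plasmid built on the pLPCX backbone with a modified multiple cloning site. The vector carries Moloney-type murine retroviral long terminal repeats flanking a packaging signal and a truncated, start-codon-less gag segment, so that the region between the LTRs can be packaged into retroviral particles and integrated into target cells. Downstream of the packaging region lies a puromycin N-acetyltransferase gene for selecting transduced or transfected mammalian cells, followed by an internal CMV enhancer/promoter that drives the insert. In bacteria the plasmid is maintained through a ColE1/pMB1-type origin and an ampicillin resistance gene. The catalogue lists it as low copy and propagated in a recombination-deficient stable strain, consistent with the repeated LTR sequences. The feature table also reports two loxP sites within the bacterial backbone near bom fragments; the record gives no function for them.

The insert, cloned between EcoRI and ClaI, encodes human desmoplakin II truncated after residue 1353 and fused at its C-terminus to a tension sensor module in which YPet(short) and mCherry are joined by the F40 linker peptide. The unannotated gap between the two fluorescent protein coding regions corresponds to this linker. Because the module sits at the end of the truncated protein rather than between two load-bearing parts of desmoplakin, it cannot be stretched by forces transmitted across the molecule. The construct therefore acts as the matched control for the F40-based desmoplakin II tension sensor, revealing changes in YPet–mCherry FRET that arise independently of tension in studies of mechanical loading at desmosomes.
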