Addgene plasmid #118716: Desmoplakin II no force control (F40-based)
Purpose: The no force control for the F40-based human desmoplakin II tension sensor serves to detect changes in FRET between YPet(short) and mCherry that are tension-independent.
Depositing lab: Carsten Grashoff. Depositing organization: Max Planck Institute of Biochemistry. Publication: Mechanical loading of desmosomes depends on the magnitude and orientation of external stress. Price AJ, Cost AL, Ungewiss H, Waschke J, Dunn AR, Grashoff C. Nat Commun. 2018 Dec 11;9(1):5284. doi: 10.1038/s41467-018-07523-0. PubMed 30538252.
Backbone
  Vector backbone: pLPCX
  Backbone manufacturer: Clontech
  Backbone size w/o insert (bp): 6265
  Total vector size (bp): 11830
  Modifications to backbone: modified multiple cloning site
  Vector type: Mammalian Expression, Retroviral
  Selectable markers: Puromycin
Growth in bacteria
  Bacterial resistance: Ampicillin, 100 μg/mL
  Growth temperature: 37°C
  Growth strain: NEB Stable
  Copy number: Low Copy
Gene/Insert
  Gene/Insert name: human Desmoplakin II (1-1353)-[YPet(short)-F40-mCherry] (alt names: Desmoplakin II no force control (F40-based); DPII-ctrl; DPII-ctrl (YF40C))
  Species: H. sapiens (human)
  Insert size (bp): 5589
  Mutation: truncation after aa1353
  GenBank ID: NM_001008844.1
  Entrez Gene: DSP (a.k.a. DCWHKTA, DP)
  Promoter: CMV
  Tag / fusion protein: YPet(short)-F40-mCherry (C terminal on insert)
  Cloning method: Restriction Enzyme; 5′ cloning site ECoRI (not destroyed); 3′ cloning site ClaI (not destroyed)
  Sequencing primers: 5′ AGCTcGTTTAGTGAACCGTCAGATC; 3′ ACCTACAGGTGGGGTCTTTCATTCCC
Resource information
  A portion of this plasmid was derived from a plasmid made by: Desmoplakin I-GFP (Addgene, #32227) from Kathleen Green used as a template for Desmoplakin II and F40-based tension sensor module (Addgene, #101252) from Carsten Grashoff
Terms and licenses: Academic/Nonprofit Terms; Industry Terms: Not Available to Industry
How to cite: Desmoplakin II no force control (F40-based) was a gift from Carsten Grashoff (Addgene plasmid # 118716 ; http://n2t.net/addgene:118716 ; RRID:Addgene_118716)
